>Addgene plasmid #111672 | MAC_C_PDK1 | addgene full sequence | sequence record 212397 | Addgene NGS Result
CCAGATATACGCGTTGACATTGATTATTGACTAGTTATTAATAGTAATCAATTACGGGGTCATTAGTTCA
TAGCCCATATATGGAGTTCCGCGTTACATAACTTACGGTAAATGGCCCGCCTGGCTGACCGCCCAACGAC
CCCCGCCCATTGACGTCAATAATGACGTATGTTCCCATAGTAACGCCAATAGGGACTTTCCATTGACGTC
AATGGGTGGAGTATTTACGGTAAACTGCCCACTTGGCAGTACATCAAGTGTATCATATGCCAAGTACGCC
CCCTATTGACGTCAATGACGGTAAATGGCCCGCCTGGCATTATGCCCAGTACATGACCTTATGGGACTTT
CCTACTTGGCAGTACATCTACGTATTAGTCATCGCTATTACCATGGTGATGCGGTTTTGGCAGTACATCA
ATGGGCGTGGATAGCGGTTTGACTCACGGGGATTTCCAAGTCTCCACCCCATTGACGTCAATGGGAGTTT
GTTTTGGCACCAAAATCAACGGGACTTTCCAAAATGTCGTAACAACTCCGCCCCATTGACGCAAATGGGC
GGTAGGCGTGTACGGTGGGAGGTCTATATAAGCAGAGCTCTCCCTATCAGTGATAGAGATCTCCCTATCA
GTGATAGAGATCGTCGACGAGCTCGTTTAGTGAACCGTCAGATCGCCTGGAGACGCCATCCACGCTGTTT
TGACCTCCATAGAAGACACCGGGACCGATCCAGCCTCCGGACTCTAGCGTTTAAACTTAAGCTTGGTACC
GAGCTCGGATCCACTAGTCCAGTGTGGTGGAATTCTGCAGATATCAACAAGTTTGTACAAAAAAGCAGGC
TCCACCATGAGGCTGGCGCGGCTGCTTCGCGGAGCCGCCTTGGCCGGCCCGGGCCCGGGGCTGCGCGCCG
CCGGCTTCAGCCGCAGCTTCAGCTCGGACTCGGGCTCCAGCCCGGCGTCCGAGCGCGGCGTTCCGGGCCA
GGTGGACTTCTACGCGCGCTTCTCGCCGTCCCCGCTCTCCATGAAGCAGTTCCTGGACTTCGGATCAGTG
AATGCTTGTGAAAAGACCTCATTTATGTTTCTGCGGCAAGAGTTGCCTGTCAGACTGGCAAATATAATGA
AAGAAATAAGTCTCCTTCCAGATAATCTTCTCAGGACACCATCCGTTCAATTGGTACAAAGCTGGTATAT
CCAGAGTCTTCAGGAGCTTCTTGATTTTAAGGACAAAAGTGCTGAGGATGCTAAAGCTATTTATGACTTT
ACAGATACTGTGATACGGATCAGAAACCGACACAATGATGTCATTCCCACAATGGCCCAGGGTGTGATTG
AATACAAGGAGAGCTTTGGGGTGGATCCTGTCACCAGCCAGAATGTTCAGTACTTTTTGGATCGATTCTA
CATGAGTCGCATTTCAATTAGAATGTTACTCAATCAGCACTCTTTATTGTTTGGTGGAAAAGGCAAAGGA
AGTCCATCTCATCGAAAACACATTGGAAGCATAAATCCAAACTGCAATGTACTTGAAGTTATTAAAGATG
GCTATGAAAATGCTAGGCGTCTGTGTGATTTGTATTATATTAACTCTCCCGAACTAGAACTTGAAGAACT
AAATGCAAAATCACCAGGACAGCCAATACAAGTGGTTTATGTACCATCCCATCTCTATCACATGGTGTTT
GAACTTTTCAAGAATGCAATGAGAGCCACTATGGAACACCATGCCAACAGAGGTGTTTACCCCCCTATTC
AAGTTCATGTCACGCTGGGTAATGAGGATTTGACTGTGAAGATGAGTGACCGAGGAGGTGGCGTTCCTTT
GAGGAAAATTGACAGACTTTTCAACTACATGTATTCAACTGCACCAAGACCTCGTGTTGAGACCTCCCGC
GCAGTGCCTCTGGCTGGTTTTGGTTATGGATTGCCCATATCACGTCTTTACGCACAATACTTCCAAGGAG
ACCTGAAGCTGTATTCCCTAGAGGGTTACGGGACAGATGCAGTTATCTACATTAAGGCTCTGTCAACAGA
CTCAATAGAAAGACTCCCAGTGTATAACAAAGCTGCCTGGAAGCATTACAACACCAACCACGAGGCTGAT
GACTGGTGCGTCCCCAGCAGAGAACCCAAAGACATGACGACGTTCCGCAGTGCCTTGGACCCAGCTTTCT
TGTACAAAGTGGTTGATATCAAGGCCGCCGACATCACCAGCCTGTACAAGAAAGTGGGGTGGAGCCATCC
CCAGTTCGAGAAGGGCGGAGGATCTGGCGGCGGAAGCGGCGGAGGAAGCTGGTCCCACCCTCAGTTTGAG
AAAGGCACCGAGCTGGGCAGCACCATGGCCAGCTACCCCTACGACGTGCCCGACTACGCCAAGGACAACA
CCGTGCCCCTGAAGCTGATCGCCCTGCTGGCCAACGGCGAGTTCCACTCTGGCGAGCAGCTGGGCGAGAC
ACTGGGCATGAGCAGAGCCGCCATCAACAAGCACATCCAGACCCTGCGGGACTGGGGCGTGGACGTGTTC
ACAGTGCCCGGCAAGGGCTACAGCCTGCCCGAGCCCATCCAGCTGCTGAACGCCAAGCAGATCCTGGGCC
AGCTGGATGGCGGATCTGTGGCCGTGCTGCCCGTGATCGACAGCACCAACCAGTATCTGCTCGACCGGAT
CGGCGAGCTGAAGTCCGGCGACGCCTGTATCGCCGAGTACCAGCAGGCCGGCAGAGGCGGCAGGGGCAGA
AAGTGGTTCAGCCCCTTCGGCGCCAACCTGTACCTGAGCATGTTCTGGAGACTGGAACAGGGCCCAGCCG
CCGCTATTGGCCTGAGCCTGGTCATCGGCATCGTGATGGCCGAGGTGCTGCGGAAGCTGGGCGCCGACAA
AGTGCGCGTGAAGTGGCCCAACGACCTGTATCTGCAGGACCGGAAGCTGGCCGGCATCCTGGTGGAACTG
ACCGGCAAAACAGGCGACGCCGCCCAGATCGTGATCGGCGCTGGCATCAACATGGCCATGCGGCGGGTGG
AAGAGAGCGTGGTCAACCAGGGCTGGATCACCCTGCAGGAAGCCGGCATCAACCTGGACCGGAACACCCT
GGCCGCCATGCTGATCAGAGAGCTGAGAGCCGCCCTGGAACTGTTCGAGCAGGAAGGCCTGGCCCCCTAC
CTGAGCAGATGGGAGAAGCTGGACAACTTCATCAACCGGCCCGTGAAACTGATCATCGGCGACAAAGAGA
TCTTCGGCATCAGCCGGGGCATCGACAAGCAGGGGGCCCTGCTCCTGGAACAGGACGGCATCATCAAGCC
CTGGATGGGCGGCGAGATCAGCCTGCGGAGCGCCGAGAAGTGATGACTCGAGTCTAGAGGGCCCGTTTAA
ACCCGCTGATCAGCCTCGACTGTGCCTTCTAGTTGCCAGCCATCTGTTGTTTGCCCCTCCCCCGTGCCTT
CCTTGACCCTGGAAGGTGCCACTCCCACTGTCCTTTCCTAATAAAATGAGGAAATTGCATCGCATTGTCT
GAGTAGGTGTCATTCTATTCTGGGGGGTGGGGTGGGGCAGGACAGCAAGGGGGAGGATTGGGAAGACAAT
AGCAGGCATGCTGGGGATGCGGTGGGCTCTATGGCTTCTGAGGCGGAAAGAACCAGCTGGGGCTCTAGGG
GGTATCCCC
[124 nt withheld, positions 3650-3773]
C
[91 nt withheld, positions 3775-3865]
AGGGTGATGGTTCACGTACCTAGAAGTTCCTATTCCGAAGTTCCTATTCTCTAGAAAGTATAGGAACTTC
CTTGGCCAAAAAGCCTGAACTCACCGCGACGTCTGTCGAGAAGTTTCTGATCGAAAAGTTCGACAGCGTC
TCCGACCTGATGCAGCTCTCGGAGGGCGAAGAATCTCGTGCTTTCAGCTTCGATGTAGGAGGGCGTGGAT
ATGTCCTGCGGGTAAATAGCTGCGCCGATGGTTTCTACAAAGATCGTTATGTTTATCGGCACTTTGCATC
GGCCGCGCTCCCGATTCCGGAAGTGCTTGACATTGGGGAATTCAGCGAGAGCCTGACCTATTGCATCTCC
CGCCGTGCACAGGGTGTCACGTTGCAAGACCTGCCTGAAACCGAACTGCCCGCTGTTCTGCAGCCGGTCG
CGGAGGCCATGGATGCGATCGCTGCGGCCGATCTTAGCCAGACGAGCGGGTTCGGCCCATTCGGACCGCA
AGGAATCGGTCAATACACTACATGGCGTGATTTCATATGCGCGATTGCTGATCCCCATGTGTATCACTGG
CAAACTGTGATGGACGACACCGTCAGTGCGTCCGTCGCGCAGGCTCTCGATGAGCTGATGCTTTGGGCCG
AGGACTGCCCCGAAGTCCGGCACCTCGTGCACGCGGATTTCGGCTCCAACAATGTCCTGACGGACAATGG
CCGCATAACAGCGGTCATTGACTGGAGCGAGGCGATGTTCGGGGATTCCCAATACGAGGTCGCCAACATC
TTCTTCTGGAGGCCGTGGTTGGCTTGTATGGAGCAGCAGACGCGCTACTTCGAGCGGAGGCATCCGGAGC
TTGCAGGATCGCCGCGGCTCCGGGCGTATATGCTCCGCATTGGTCTTGACCAACTCTATCAGAGCTTGGT
TGACGGCAATTTCGATGATGCAGCTTGGGCGCAGGGTCGATGCGACGCAATCGTCCGATCCGGAGCCGGG
ACTGTCGGGCGTACACAAATCGCCCGCAGAAGCGCGGCCGTCTGGACCGATGGCTGTGTAGAAGTACTCG
CCGATAGTGGAAACCGACGCCCCAGCACTCGTCCGAGGGCAAAGGAATAGCACGTACTACGAGATTTCGA
TTCCACCGCCGCCTTCTATGAAAGGTTGGGCTTCGGAATCGTTTTCCGGGACGCCGGCTGGATGATCCTC
CAGCGCGGGGATCTCATGCTGGAGTTCTTCGCCCACCCCAACTTGTTTATTGCAGCTTATAATGGTTACA
AATAAAGCAATAGCATCACAAATTTCACAAATAAAGCATTTTTTTCACTGCATTCTAGTTGTGGTTTGTC
CAAACTCATCAATGTATCTTATCATGTCTGTATACCGTCGACCTCTAGCTAGAGCTTGGCGTAATCATGG
TCATAGCTGTTTCCTGTGTGAAATTGTTATCCGCTCACAATTCCACACAACATACGAGCCGGAAGCATAA
AGTGTAAAGCCTGGGGTGCCTAATGAGTGAGCTAACTCACATTAATTGCGTTGCGCTCACTGCCCGCTTT
CCAGTCGGGAAACCTGTCGTGCCAGCTGCATTAATGAATCGGCCAACGCGCGGGGAGAGGCGGTTTGCGT
ATTGGGCGCTCTTCCGCTTCCTCGCTCACTGACTCGCTGCGCTCGGTCGTTCGGCTGCGGCGAGCGGTAT
CAGCTCACTCAAAGGCGGTAATACGGTTATCCACAGAATCAGGGGATAACGCAGGAAAGAACATGTGAGC
AAAAGGCCAGCAAAAGGCCAGGAACCGTAAAAAGGCCGCGTTGCTGGCGTTTTTCCATAGGCTCCGCCCC
CCTGACGAGCATCACAAAAATCGACGCTCAAGTCAGAGGTGGCGAAACCCGACAGGACTATAAAGATACC
AGGCGTTTCCCCCTGGAAGCTCCCTCGTGCGCTCTCCTGTTCCGACCCTGCCGCTTACCGGATACCTGTC
CGCCTTTCTCCCTTCGGGAAGCGTGGCGCTTTCTCATAGCTCACGCTGTAGGTATCTCAGTTCGGTGTAG
GTCGTTCGCTCCAAGCTGGGCTGTGTGCACGAACCCCCCGTTCAGCCCGACCGCTGCGCCTTATCCGGTA
ACTATCGTCTTGAGTCCAACCCGGTAAGACACGACTTATCGCCACTGGCAGCAGCCACTGGTAACAGGAT
TAGCAGAGCGAGGTATGTAGGCGGTGCTACAGAGTTCTTGAAGTGGTGGCCTAACTACGGCTACACTAGA
AGAACAGTATTTGGTATCTGCGCTCTGCTGAAGCCAGTTACCTTCGGAAAAAGAGTTGGTAGCTCTTGAT
CCGGCAAACAAACCACCGCTGGTAGCGGTGGTTTTTTTGTTTGCAAGCAGCAGATTACGCGCAGAAAAAA
AGGATCTCAAGAAGATCCTTTGATCTTTTCTACGGGGTCTGACGCTCAGTGGAACGAAAACTCACGTTAA
GGGATTTTGGTCATGAGATTATCAAAAAGGATCTTCACCTAGATCCTTTTAAATTAAAAATGAAGTTTTA
AATCAATCTAAAGTATATATGAGTAAACTTGGTCTGACAGTTACCAATGCTTAATCAGTGAGGCACCTAT
CTCAGCGATCTGTCTATTTCGTTCATCCATAGTTGCCTGACTCCCCGTCGTGTAGATAACTACGATACGG
GAGGGCTTACCATCTGGCCCCAGTGCTGCAATGATACCGCGAGACCCACGCTCACCGGCTCCAGATTTAT
CAGCAATAAACCAGCCAGCCGGAAGGGCCGAGCGCAGAAGTGGTCCTGCAACTTTATCCGCCTCCATCCA
GTCTATTAATTGTTGCCGGGAAGCTAGAGTAAGTAGTTCGCCAGTTAATAGTTTGCGCAACGTTGTTGCC
ATTGCTACAGGCATCGTGGTGTCACGCTCGTCGTTTGGTATGGCTTCATTCAGCTCCGGTTCCCAACGAT
CAAGGCGAGTTACATGATCCCCCATGTTGTGCAAAAAAGCGGTTAGCTCCTTCGGTCCTCCGATCGTTGT
CAGAAGTAAGTTGGCCGCAGTGTTATCACTCATGGTTATGGCAGCACTGCATAATTCTCTTACTGTCATG
CCATCCGTAAGATGCTTTTCTGTGACTGGTGAGTACTCAACCAAGTCATTCTGAGAATAGTGTATGCGGC
GACCGAGTTGCTCTTGCCCGGCGTCAATACGGGATAATACCGCGCCACATAGCAGAACTTTAAAAGTGCT
CATCATTGGAAAACGTTCTTCGGGGCGAAAACTCTCAAGGATCTTACCGCTGTTGAGATCCAGTTCGATG
TAACCCACTCGTGCACCCAACTGATCTTCAGCATCTTTTACTTTCACCAGCGTTTCTGGGTGAGCAAAAA
CAGGAAGGCAAAATGCCGCAAAAAAGGGAATAAGGGCGACACGGAAATGTTGAATACTCATACTCTTCCT
TTTTCAATATTATTGAAGCATTTATCAGGGTTATTGTCTCATGAGCGGATACATATTTGAATGTATTTAG
AAAAATAAACAAATAGGGGTTCCGCGCACATTTCCCCGAAAAGTGCCACCTGACGTCGACGGATCGGGAG
ATCTCCCGATCCCCTATGGTGCACTCTCAGTACAATCTGCTCTGATGCCGCATAGTTAAGCCAGTATCTG
CTCCCTGCTTGTGTGTTGGAGGTCGCTGAGTAGTGCGCGAGCAAAATTTAAGCTACAACAAGGCAAGGCT
TGACCGACAATTGCATGAAGAATCTGCTTAGGGTTAGGCGTTTTGCGCTGCTTCGCGATGTACGGG
Features (pLannotate 1.2.2; 24 found; start..end, strand, type, name):
     16..395     +  enhancer       CMV enhancer: human cytomegalovirus immediate early enhancer
    396..599     +  promoter       CMV promoter: human cytomegalovirus (CMV) immediate early promoter
    601..620     +  promoter       PLtetO-1 promoter (fragment): modified phage lambda PL promoter with tet operator sites (Lutz and Bujard, 1997)
    622..641     +  promoter       PLtetO-1 promoter (fragment): modified phage lambda PL promoter with tet operator sites (Lutz and Bujard, 1997)
    649..682     +  promoter       TRE3GV promoter (fragment): 3rd-generation Tet-responsive promoter that can be activated by binding of Tet-On® 3G, optimized for retroviral and lentiviral vectors
    817..841     +  protein_bind   attB1: mutant version of attB; recombination site for the Gateway® BP reaction BP Clonase™
    847..2154    +  CDS            PDK1: PDK1_HUMAN - Also known as PDHK1. Experimental evidence at protein level: Swiss-Prot protein existence level 1. Kinase that plays a key role in regulation of glucose and fatty acid metabolism and homeostasis via phosphorylation of the pyruvate dehydrogenase subunits PDHA1 and PDHA2. This inhibits pyruvate dehydrogenase activity, and thereby regulates metabolite flux through the tricarboxylic acid cycle, down-regulates aerobic respiration and inhibits the formation of acetyl-coenzyme A from pyruvate. Plays an important role in cellular responses to hypoxia and is important for cell proliferatio
   2159..2183    -  protein_bind   attB2: mutant version of attB; recombination site for the Gateway® BP reaction BP Clonase™
   2371..3330    +  CDS            birA: BIRA_ECOLI - Also known as bioR, dhbB. Experimental evidence at protein level: Swiss-Prot protein existence level 1. Acts both as a biotin--[acetyl-CoA-carboxylase] ligase and a biotin-operon repressor. In the presence of ATP, BirA activates biotin to form the BirA-biotinyl-5'-adenylate (BirA-bio-5'-AMP or holoBirA) complex. HoloBirA can either transfer the biotinyl moiety to the biotin carboxyl carrier protein (BCCP) subunit of acetyl-CoA carboxylase, or bind to the biotin operator site and inhibit transcription of the operon. From Escherichia coli (strain K12).
   3380..3604    +  polyA_signal   bGH poly(A) signal: bovine growth hormone polyadenylation signal
   3608..3629    +  promoter       SV40 promoter (fragment): SV40 enhancer and early promoter
   3650..3883    +  rep_origin     f1 ori (fragment) (sequence partly withheld): f1 bacteriophage origin of replication; arrow indicates direction of (+) strand synthesis
   3888..3935    +  protein_bind   FRT: FLP-mediated recombination occurs in the 8-bp core sequence TCTAGAAA (Turan and Bode, 2011). FLP recombinase from the Saccharomyces cerevisiae 2μ plasmid
   3943..4965    +  CDS            HygR: aminoglycoside phosphotransferase from E. coli; aph(4)-Ia; confers resistance to hygromycin
   4975..5100    +  CDS            ble (fragment): BLE_KLEPN - Experimental evidence at protein level: Swiss-Prot protein existence level 1. Binding protein with a strong affinity to the bleomycin family of antibiotics. Binds to CL990; an antimitotic-antibiotic compound. From Klebsiella pneumoniae.
   5095..5216    +  polyA_signal   SV40 poly(A) signal: SV40 polyadenylation signal
   5289..5305    -  protein_bind   lac operator: The lac repressor binds to the lac operator to inhibit transcription in E. coli. This inhibition can be relieved by adding lactose or isopropyl-β-D-thiogalactopyranoside (IPTG). lac repressor encoded by lacI
   5313..5343    -  promoter       lac promoter: promoter for the E. coli lac operon
   5358..5379    -  protein_bind   CAP binding site: CAP binding activates transcription in the presence of cAMP. E. coli catabolite activator protein
   5392..5484    -  CDS            lacI (fragment): lac repressor; lacI; The lac repressor binds to the lac operator to inhibit transcription in E. coli. This inhibition can be relieved by adding lactose or isopropyl-β-D-thiogalactopyranoside (IPTG).
   5667..6255    -  rep_origin     ori: high-copy-number ColE1/pMB1/pBR322/pUC origin of replication
   6426..7286    -  CDS            AmpR: β-lactamase; bla; confers resistance to ampicillin, carbenicillin, and related antibiotics
   7287..7391    -  promoter       AmpR promoter: bla
   7450..7502    -  misc_feature   bom (fragment): basis of mobility region from pBR322
