[The description below was written by a language model from this plasmid's Addgene catalogue record and pLannotate feature annotations shown in this document.]
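Description:
MAC_C_PDK1 is a mammalian expression plasmid built by Gateway recombination of the human PDK1 open reading frame (pyruvate dehydrogenase kinase 1, taken from a human ORFeome collection clone) into the MAC-tag-C destination backbone. It is maintained in E. coli as a high-copy plasmid through a ColE1/pUC-type origin and selected with ampicillin via the β-lactamase gene. Small fragments of f1 ori, lac regulatory elements and the pBR322 bom region are backbone remnants.

The expression cassette is driven by the CMV immediate-early enhancer and promoter. This is followed by short tet operator-like matches, which suggest that the promoter is tetracycline-regulatable in cells expressing the Tet repressor, although the record does not say so explicitly. The PDK1 coding sequence sits between attB1 and attB2 sites. Downstream of it lies an E. coli BirA-derived biotin ligase coding sequence, placing the tag at the C-terminus of PDK1, and the cassette ends in a bGH polyadenylation signal. According to the associated publication title, the MAC-tag is compatible with both affinity purification–mass spectrometry and BioID proximity labelling. The biotin ligase provides the BioID function, while the affinity epitope portions of the tag are not individually annotated in the feature table.

An FRT site immediately precedes a hygromycin resistance gene that has no annotated promoter of its own and ends in an SV40 poly(A) signal. This layout is typical of FLP-mediated integration into a host cell line's genomic FRT site, which allows hygromycin selection of stable isogenic lines. The construct is intended for expressing MAC-tagged PDK1 to map its protein interactions and subcellular localization.
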