Addgene plasmid #111672: MAC_C_PDK1
Purpose: MAC-tagged gene expression
Depositing lab: Markku Varjosalo. Publication: An AP-MS- and BioID-compatible MAC-tag enables comprehensive mapping of protein interactions and subcellular localizations. Liu X, Salokas K, Tamene F, Jiu Y, Weldatsadik RG, Ohman T, Varjosalo M. Nat Commun. 2018 Mar 22;9(1):1188. doi: 10.1038/s41467-018-03523-2. PubMed 29568061.
Backbone
  Vector backbone: MAC-tag-C
  Backbone manufacturer: Markku Varjosalo, Addgene plasmid #108077
  Vector type: Mammalian Expression
Growth in bacteria
  Bacterial resistance: Ampicillin, 100 μg/mL
  Growth temperature: 37°C
  Growth strain: DH5alpha
  Copy number: High Copy
Gene/Insert
  Gene/Insert name: PDK1 (alt name: PDK1)
  Species: H. sapiens (human)
  Entrez Gene: PDK1
  Cloning method: Gateway Cloning
Terms and licenses: Academic/Nonprofit Terms; Industry Terms: Not Available to Industry
Depositor comments: CCSB-DFCI hORFeome collection(11062_G08)
How to cite: MAC_C_PDK1 was a gift from Markku Varjosalo (Addgene plasmid # 111672 ; http://n2t.net/addgene:111672 ; RRID:Addgene_111672)
